Addgene plasmid #142755: TFORF1210
Purpose: Lentiviral vector for overexpressing transcription factor ORFs with unique 24-bp barcodes. Barcodes facilitate identification of transcription factors in pooled screens.
Depositing lab: Feng Zhang. Depositing organization: Broad Institute. Publication: A transcription factor atlas of directed differentiation. Joung J, Ma S, Tay T, Geiger-Schuller KR, Kirchgatterer PC, Verdine VK, Guo B, Arias-Garcia MA, Allen WE, Singh A, Kuksenko O, Abudayyeh OO, Gootenberg JS, Fu Z, Macrae RK, Buenrostro JD, Regev A, Zhang F. Cell. 2023 Jan 5;186(1):209-229.e26. doi: 10.1016/j.cell.2022.11.026. PubMed 36608654.
Backbone
  Vector backbone: pLX_TRC317
  Backbone manufacturer: Broad Institute Genetic Perturbation Platform
  Backbone size w/o insert (bp): 8264
  Vector type: Mammalian Expression, Lentiviral
  Selectable markers: Puromycin
Growth in bacteria
  Bacterial resistance: Ampicillin, 100 μg/mL
  Growth temperature: 37°C
  Growth strain: NEB Stable
  Copy number: High Copy
Gene/Insert
  Gene/Insert name: ZNF200
  Species: H. sapiens (human)
  Insert size (bp): 1286
  Entrez Gene: ZNF200 (a.k.a. MGC45293)
  Promoter: EF1a
  Cloning method: Unknown
  Sequencing primers: 5′ GGGTGGAGACTGAAGTTAGGCCAG; 3′ CACATAGCGTAAAAGGAGCAACATAG
Terms and licenses: Academic/Nonprofit Terms; Industry Terms: Not Available to Industry
Depositor comments: NM_198087,ENST00000396868 . The transcription factor ORF portion of this plasmid was synthesized by Genewiz. Please test multiple small colonies in case of plasmid recombination. To make this collection available in a timely manner, a portion of this collection was not fully sequenced by Addgene. If an Addgene verified full plasmid sequence is not available, please contact us prior to placing an order to request the full sequence.
How to cite: TFORF1210 was a gift from Feng Zhang (Addgene plasmid # 142755 ; http://n2t.net/addgene:142755 ; RRID:Addgene_142755)
