[The description below was written by a language model from this plasmid's Addgene catalogue record and pLannotate feature annotations shown in this document.]
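Description:
TFORF1210 is a lentiviral mammalian expression plasmid built on the pLX_TRC317 backbone and carrying the human zinc-finger transcription factor ZNF200 as a synthesized open reading frame. It belongs to a barcoded transcription factor ORF collection in which each clone has a unique 24-bp barcode, so that the overexpressed factor can be identified by sequencing in pooled screens. The barcode is not annotated as a separate feature. The catalogued insert is somewhat longer than the annotated ZNF200 coding region, which would be consistent with the insert including flanking sequence such as the barcode, although the record does not say so explicitly.

The sequenced plasmid of about 9.6 kb has a third-generation, self-inactivating lentiviral layout. An RSV promoter fused to a truncated HIV-1 5' LTR drives genomic RNA production in packaging cells, followed by the Ψ packaging signal with a gag fragment, the Rev response element for nuclear export, and a cPPT/CTS that aids nuclear import of the provirus. The ΔU3 3' LTR inactivates the viral promoter after integration.

Two expression units lie within the transfer region. An SV40 early promoter drives puromycin N-acetyltransferase for selecting transduced cells, and the strong constitutive EF-1α promoter drives ZNF200, with a downstream WPRE to enhance transcript stability and expression. Short fragment hits, such as the U6 promoter, small t antigen, lacZα and lacI, appear to be backbone remnants rather than functional parts.

In bacteria, the plasmid replicates from a high-copy ColE1/pUC origin under ampicillin selection, and it also carries an f1 origin. The depositor notes that the plasmid may recombine. Typical use is stable ZNF200 overexpression, alone or within pooled directed-differentiation screens.
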