Features (pLannotate 1.2.2; 31 found; start..end, strand, type, name):
      5..231     +  promoter       RSV promoter: Rous sarcoma virus enhancer/promoter
    232..412     +  LTR            5' LTR (truncated): truncated 5' long terminal repeat (LTR) from HIV-1
    459..584     +  misc_feature   HIV-1 Ψ: packaging signal of human immunodeficiency virus type 1
    568..931     +  CDS            HIV-1 gag (fragment): gag protein from human immunodeficiency virus 1; gag
   1077..1310    +  misc_feature   RRE: The Rev response element (RRE) of HIV-1 allows for Rev-dependent mRNA export from the nucleus to the cytoplasm.
   1687..1713    +  CDS            Rev (fragment): human immunodeficiency virus 1 (HIV-1) Rev protein; rev; enhances nuclear export of unspliced and incompletely spliced viral mRNAs
   1720..1743    +  promoter       SV40 promoter (fragment): SV40 early promoter
   1744..1815    +  promoter       SV40 promoter (fragment): SV40 enhancer and early promoter
   1839..1974    +  rep_origin     SV40 ori: SV40 origin of replication
   2020..2616    +  CDS            PuroR (fragment): puromycin N-acetyltransferase; pac from Streptomyces; confers resistance to puromycin
   2665..2782    +  misc_feature   cPPT/CTS: central polypurine tract and central termination sequence of HIV-1
   2847..2913    +  CDS            small t antigen (fragment): SV40 (simian virus 40) small t antigen
   2920..4098    +  promoter       EF-1α promoter: strong constitutive promoter for human elongation factor EF-1α
   4115..5296    +  CDS            ZNF200: ZN200_HUMAN - Also known as ZNFMF. Experimental evidence at protein level: Swiss-Prot protein existence level 1. Could have a role in spermatogenesis. From Homo sapiens (Human).
   5312..5365    +  promoter       U6 promoter (fragment): RNA polymerase III promoter for human U6 snRNA
   5407..5995    +  misc_feature   WPRE: woodchuck hepatitis virus posttranscriptional regulatory element
   6046..6065    +  misc_feature   cPPT/CTS (fragment): central polypurine tract and central termination sequence of HIV-1
   6067..6300    +  LTR            3' LTR (ΔU3): self-inactivating 3' long terminal repeat (LTR) from HIV-1
   6378..6499    +  polyA_signal   SV40 poly(A) signal: SV40 polyadenylation signal
   6539..6674    +  rep_origin     SV40 ori: SV40 origin of replication
   6695..6713    -  promoter       T7 promoter: promoter for bacteriophage T7 RNA polymerase
   6721..6876    +  CDS            lacZα (fragment): LacZα fragment of β-galactosidase; lacZ fragment
   6881..7309    +  rep_origin     f1 ori (sequence partly withheld): f1 bacteriophage origin of replication; arrow indicates direction of (+) strand synthesis
   7362..7466    +  promoter       AmpR promoter: bla
   7467..8327    +  CDS            AmpR: β-lactamase; bla; confers resistance to ampicillin, carbenicillin, and related antibiotics
   8498..9086    +  rep_origin     ori: high-copy-number ColE1/pMB1/pBR322/pUC origin of replication
   9269..9361    +  CDS            lacI (fragment): lac repressor; lacI; The lac repressor binds to the lac operator to inhibit transcription in E. coli. This inhibition can be relieved by adding lactose or isopropyl-β-D-thiogalactopyranoside (IPTG).
   9374..9395    +  protein_bind   CAP binding site: CAP binding activates transcription in the presence of cAMP. E. coli catabolite activator protein
   9410..9440    +  promoter       lac promoter: promoter for the E. coli lac operon
   9448..9464    +  protein_bind   lac operator: The lac repressor binds to the lac operator to inhibit transcription in E. coli. This inhibition can be relieved by adding lactose or isopropyl-β-D-thiogalactopyranoside (IPTG). lac repressor encoded by lacI
   9509..9527    +  promoter       T3 promoter: promoter for bacteriophage T3 RNA polymerase
>Addgene plasmid #142755 | TFORF1210 | addgene full sequence | sequence record 395827 | Addgene NGS Result
TTAATGTAGTCTTATGCAATACTCTTGTAGTCTTGCAACATGGTAACGATGAGTTAGCAACATGCCTTAC
AAGGAGAGAAAAAGCACCGTGCATGCCGATTGGTGGAAGTAAGGTGGTACGATCGTGCCTTATTAGGAAG
GCAACAGACGGGTCTGACATGGATTGGACGAACCACTGAATTGCCGCATTGCAGAGATATTGTATTTAAG
TGCCTAGCTCGATACATAAACGGGTCTCTCTGGTTAGACCAGATCTGAGCCTGGGAGCTCTCTGGCTAAC
TAGGGAACCCACTGCTTAAGCCTCAATAAAGCTTGCCTTGAGTGCTTCAAGTAGTGTGTGCCCGTCTGTT
GTGTGACTCTGGTAACTAGAGATCCCTCAGACCCTTTTAGTCAGTGTGGAAAATCTCTAGCAGTGGCGCC
CGAACAGGGACTTGAAAGCGAAAGGGAAACCAGAGGAGCTCTCTCGACGCAGGACTCGGCTTGCTGAAGC
GCGCACGGCAAGAGGCGAGGGGCGGCGACTGGTGAGTACGCCAAAAATTTTGACTAGCGGAGGCTAGAAG
GAGAGAGATGGGTGCGAGAGCGTCAGTATTAAGCGGGGGAGAATTAGATCGCGATGGGAAAAAATTCGGT
TAAGGCCAGGGGGAAAGAAAAAATATAAATTAAAACATATAGTATGGGCAAGCAGGGAGCTAGAACGATT
CGCAGTTAATCCTGGCCTGTTAGAAACATCAGAAGGCTGTAGACAAATACTGGGACAGCTACAACCATCC
CTTCAGACAGGATCAGAAGAACTTAGATCATTATATAATACAGTAGCAACCCTCTATTGTGTGCATCAAA
GGATAGAGATAAAAGACACCAAGGAAGCTTTAGACAAGATAGAGGAAGAGCAAAACAAAAGTAAGACCAC
CGCACAGCAAGCGGCCGCTGATCTTCAGACCTGGAGGAGGAGATATGAGGGACAATTGGAGAAGTGAATT
ATATAAATATAAAGTAGTAAAAATTGAACCATTAGGAGTAGCACCCACCAAGGCAAAGAGAAGAGTGGTG
CAGAGAGAAAAAAGAGCAGTGGGAATAGGAGCTTTGTTCCTTGGGTTCTTGGGAGCAGCAGGAAGCACTA
TGGGCGCAGCGTCAATGACGCTGACGGTACAGGCCAGACAATTATTGTCTGGTATAGTGCAGCAGCAGAA
CAATTTGCTGAGGGCTATTGAGGCGCAACAGCATCTGTTGCAACTCACAGTCTGGGGCATCAAGCAGCTC
CAGGCAAGAATCCTGGCTGTGGAAAGATACCTAAAGGATCAACAGCTCCTGGGGATTTGGGGTTGCTCTG
GAAAACTCATTTGCACCACTGCTGTGCCTTGGAATGCTAGTTGGAGTAATAAATCTCTGGAACAGATTTG
GAATCACACGACCTGGATGGAGTGGGACAGAGAAATTAACAATTACACAAGCTTAATACACTCCTTAATT
GAAGAATCGCAAAACCAGCAAGAAAAGAATGAACAAGAATTATTGGAATTAGATAAATGGGCAAGTTTGT
GGAATTGGTTTAACATAACAAATTGGCTGTGGTATATAAAATTATTCATAATGATAGTAGGAGGCTTGGT
AGGTTTAAGAATAGTTTTTGCTGTACTTTCTATAGTGAATAGAGTTAGGCAGGGATATTCACCATTATCG
TTTCAGACCCACCTCCCAACCCCGAGGGGACCCATGCATTGCATCTCAATTAGTCAGCAACCAGGTGTGG
AAAGTCCCCAGGCTCCCCAGCAGGCAGAAGTATGCAAAGCATGCGTCTCAATTAGTCAGCAACCATAGTC
CCGCCCCTAACTCCGCCCATCCCGCCCCTAACTCCGCCCAGTTCCGCCCATTCTCCGCCCCATGGCTGAC
TAATTTTTTTTATTTATGCAGAGGCCGAGGCCGCCTCGGCCTCTGAGCTATTCCAGAAGTAGTGAGGAGG
CTTTTTTGGAGGCCTAGGCTTTTGCAAAAAGCTTTCTAGAGGTACCACCGGAGCTTACCATGACCGAGTA
CAAGCCCACGGTGCGCCTCGCCACCCGCGACGACGTCCCCAGGGCCGTACGCACCCTCGCCGCCGCGTTC
GCCGACTACCCCGCCACGCGCCACACCGTCGATCCGGACCGCCACATCGAGCGGGTCACCGAGCTGCAAG
AACTCTTCCTCACGCGCGTCGGGCTCGACATCGGCAAGGTGTGGGTCGCGGACGACGGCGCCGCCGTGGC
GGTCTGGACCACGCCGGAGAGCGTCGAAGCGGGGGCGGTGTTCGCCGAGATCGGCCCGCGCATGGCCGAG
TTGAGCGGTTCCCGGCTGGCCGCGCAGCAACAGATGGAAGGCCTCCTGGCGCCGCACCGGCCCAAGGAGC
CCGCGTGGTTCCTGGCCACCGTCGGCGTCTCGCCCGACCACCAGGGCAAGGGTCTGGGCAGCGCCGTCGT
GCTCCCCGGAGTGGAGGCGGCCGAGCGCGCCGGGGTGCCCGCCTTCCTGGAGACCTCCGCGCCCCGCAAC
CTCCCCTTCTACGAGCGGCTCGGCTTCACCGTCACCGCCGACGTCGAGGTGCCCGAAGGACCGCGCACCT
GGTGCATGACCCGCAAGCCCGGTGCCAGTTAACGAATTCTAGATCTTGAGACAAATGGCAGTATTCATCC
ACAATTTTAAAAGAAAAGGGGGGATTGGGGGGTACAGTGCAGGGGAAAGAATAGTAGACATAATAGCAAC
AGACATACAAACTAAAGAATTACAAAAACAAATTACAAAAATTCAAAATTTTCGGGTTTATTACAGGGAC
AGCAGAGATCCACTTTGGCGCCGGCTCGAGGCCTGCAGGTGCAAAGATGGATAAAGTTTTAAACAGAGAG
GAATCTTTGCAGCTAATGGACCTTCTAGGTCTTGAAAGGAGTGGGAATTGGCTCCGGTGCCCGTCAGTGG
GCAGAGCGCACATCGCCCACAGTCCCCGAGAAGTTGGGGGGAGGGGTCGGCAATTGAACCGGTGCCTAGA
GAAGGTGGCGCGGGGTAAACTGGGAAAGTGATGTCGTGTACTGGCTCCGCCTTTTTCCCGAGGGTGGGGG
AGAACCGTATATAAGTGCAGTAGTCGCCGTGAACGTTCTTTTTCGCAACGGGTTTGCCGCCAGAACACAG
GTAAGTGCCGTGTGTGGTTCCCGCGGGCCTGGCCTCTTTACGGGTTATGGCCCTTGCGTGCCTTGAATTA
CTTCCACCTGGCTGCAGTACGTGATTCTTGATCCCGAGCTTCGGGTTGGAAGTGGGTGGGAGAGTTCGAG
GCCTTGCGCTTAAGGAGCCCCTTCGCCTCGTGCTTGAGTTGAGGCCTGGCCTGGGCGCTGGGGCCGCCGC
GTGCGAATCTGGTGGCACCTTCGCGCCTGTCTCGCTGCTTTCGATAAGTCTCTAGCCATTTAAAATTTTT
GATGACCTGCTGCGACGCTTTTTTTCTGGCAAGATAGTCTTGTAAATGCGGGCCAAGATCTGCACACTGG
TATTTCGGTTTTTGGGGCCGCGGGCGGCGACGGGGCCCGTGCGTCCCAGCGCACATGTTCGGCGAGGCGG
GGCCTGCGAGCGCGGCCACCGAGAATCGGACGGGGGTAGTCTCAAGCTGGCCGGCCTGCTCTGGTGCCTG
GCCTCGCGCCGCCGTGTATCGCCCCGCCCTGGGCGGCAAGGCTGGCCCGGTCGGCACCAGTTGCGTGAGC
GGAAAGATGGCCGCTTCCCGGCCCTGCTGCAGGGAGCTCAAAATGGAGGACGCGGCGCTCGGGAGAGCGG
GCGGGTGAGTCACCCACACAAAGGAAAAGGGCCTTTCCGTCCTCAGCCGTCGCTTCATGTGACTCCACGG
AGTACCGGGCGCCGTCCAGGCACCTCGATTAGTTCTCGAGCTTTTGGAGTACGTCGTCTTTAGGTTGGGG
GGAGGGGTTTTATGCGATGGAGTTTCCCCACACTGAGTGGGTGGAGACTGAAGTTAGGCCAGCTTGGCAC
TTGATGTAATTCTCCTTGGAATTTGCCCTTTTTGAGTTTGGATCTTGGTTCATTCTCAAGCCTCAGACAG
TGGTTCAAAGTTTTTTTCTTCCATTTCAGGTGTCGTGAGGCTAGCACCGCCACCATGATGGCTGCAAAAG
TGGTTCCTATGCCCCCAAAGCCAAAGCAGTCCTTTATACTGAGAGTTCCGCCAGACTCCAAGCTGGGCCA
AGACCTACTTCGAGATGCCACTAACGGGCCCAAGACCATCCACCAGCTAGTGCTGGAGCACTTCCTCACC
TTCTTGCCCAAGCCAAGCCTGGTCCAGCCCAGTCAGAAAGTCAAGGAGACCTTGGTTATTATGAAAGATG
TGAGCTCAAGCCTTCAGAACAGAGTGCATCCTCGTCCCTTGGTGAAGCTTCTGCCCAAAGGAGTCCAAAA
GGAACAAGAGACAGTGTCTCTGTATTTGAAAGCTAACCCTGAGCTGGTGGTCTTTGAGGATTTGAATGTA
TTTCACTGCCAGGAAGAATGTGTGAGCTTGGATCCTACTCAACAACTCACGTCAGAGAAGGAAGATGACA
GCAGTGTCGGGGAAATGATGTTACTGGCAGTCAATGGCAGTAATCCTGAAGGTGAAGATCCTGAGAGGGA
ACCTGTAGAAAATGAAGATTATAGAGAAAAGTCTTCAGATGATGATGAAATGGATTCTTCCTTGGTCTCT
CAGCAGCCTCCCGATAACCAGGAAAAGGAACGACTAAATACATCCATTCCACAAAAAAGGAAAATGAGAA
ATCTGTTAGTTACCATTGAGAATGATACTCCTCTAGAGGAACTCTCAAAATATGTAGACATCAGTATTAT
TGCCCTTACTCGAAATCGGAGGACAAGGAGATGGTACACTTGTCCACTGTGTGGGAAACAGTTTAATGAA
AGTTCTTACCTCATTTCCCACCAGAGGACCCACACTGGAGAAAAACCCTATGACTGTAATCACTGTGGGA
AAAGCTTCAATCATAAAACAAACCTCAATAAACATGAGCGAATTCATACAGGAGAGAAACCTTATTCCTG
TTCTCAGTGTGGAAAAAACTTCCGTCAGAATTCTCATCGGAGTCGTCATGAAGGAATCCATATAAGGGAG
AAGATATTTAAGTGTCCAGAATGTGGGAAAACCTTCCCAAAGAATGAGGAGTTTGTGCTTCATCTGCAGA
GTCATGAGGCTGAGAGACCATATGGTTGCAAAAAATGTGGGAGAAGATTTGGTCGGCTGTCAAACTGTAC
CCGGCATGAGAAAACCCACTCAGCCTGTAAGACCCGAAAGCAGAAGTAGTAATGAACTAGTCCGTAACTT
GAAAGTATTTCGATTTCTTGGCTTTATATATCTTGTGGAAAGGACGATCGCAGTTTCTGGTGTCTCGAAT
GACGCGTTAAGTCGACAATCAACCTCTGGATTACAAAATTTGTGAAAGATTGACTGGTATTCTTAACTAT
GTTGCTCCTTTTACGCTATGTGGATACGCTGCTTTAATGCCTTTGTATCATGCTATTGCTTCCCGTATGG
CTTTCATTTTCTCCTCCTTGTATAAATCCTGGTTGCTGTCTCTTTATGAGGAGTTGTGGCCCGTTGTCAG
GCAACGTGGCGTGGTGTGCACTGTGTTTGCTGACGCAACCCCCACTGGTTGGGGCATTGCCACCACCTGT
CAGCTCCTTTCCGGGACTTTCGCTTTCCCCCTCCCTATTGCCACGGCGGAACTCATCGCCGCCTGCCTTG
CCCGCTGCTGGACAGGGGCTCGGCTGTTGGGCACTGACAATTCCGTGGTGTTGTCGGGGAAATCATCGTC
CTTTCCTTGGCTGCTCGCCTGTGTTGCCACCTGGATTCTGCGCGGGACGTCCTTCTGCTACGTCCCTTCG
GCCCTCAATCCAGCGGACCTTCCTTCCCGCGGCCTGCTGCCGGCTCTGCGGCCTCTTCCGCGTCTTCGCC
TTCGCCCTCAGACGAGTCGGATCTCCCTTTGGGCCGCCTCCCCGCGTCGACTTTAAGACCAATGACTTAC
AAGGCAGCTGTAGATCTTAGCCACTTTTTAAAAGAAAAGGGGGGACTGGAAGGGCTAATTCACTCCCAAC
GAAGACAAGATCTGCTTTTTGCTTGTACTGGGTCTCTCTGGTTAGACCAGATCTGAGCCTGGGAGCTCTC
TGGCTAACTAGGGAACCCACTGCTTAAGCCTCAATAAAGCTTGCCTTGAGTGCTTCAAGTAGTGTGTGCC
CGTCTGTTGTGTGACTCTGGTAACTAGAGATCCCTCAGACCCTTTTAGTCAGTGTGGAAAATCTCTAGCA
GTACGTATAGTAGTTCATGTCATCTTATTATTCAGTATTTATAACTTGCAAAGAAATGAATATCAGAGAG
TGAGAGGAACTTGTTTATTGCAGCTTATAATGGTTACAAATAAAGCAATAGCATCACAAATTTCACAAAT
AAAGCATTTTTTTCACTGCATTCTAGTTGTGGTTTGTCCAAACTCATCAATGTATCTTATCATGTCTGGC
TCTAGCTATCCCGCCCCTAACTCCGCCCATCCCGCCCCTAACTCCGCCCAGTTCCGCCCATTCTCCGCCC
CATGGCTGACTAATTTTTTTTATTTATGCAGAGGCCGAGGCCGCCTCGGCCTCTGAGCTATTCCAGAAGT
AGTGAGGAGGCTTTTTTGGAGGCCTAGGGACGTACCCAATTCGCCCTATAGTGAGTCGTATTACGCGCGC
TCACTGGCCGTCGTTTTACAACGTCGTGACTGGGAAAACCCTGGCGTTACCCAACTTAATCGCCTTGCAG
CACATCCCCCTTTCGCCAGCTGGCGTAATAGCGAAGAGGCCCGCACCGATCGCCCTTCCCAACAGTTGCG
CAGCCTGAATGGCGAATGGG
[124 nt withheld, positions 6881-7004]
C
[91 nt withheld, positions 7006-7096]
A
[49 nt withheld, positions 7098-7146]
CCTTTGACGTTGGAGTCCACGTTCTTT
[37 nt withheld, positions 7174-7210]
ACCCTATCTCGGTCTATTCTTTTGATTTATAAGGGATTTTGCCGATTTCGGCCTATTGGTTAAAAAATGA
GCTGATTTAACAAAAATTTAACGCGAATTTTAACAAAATATTAACGCTTACAATTTAGGTGGCACTTTTC
GGGGAAATGTGCGCGGAACCCCTATTTGTTTATTTTTCTAAATACATTCAAATATGTATCCGCTCATGAG
ACAATAACCCTGATAAATGCTTCAATAATATTGAAAAAGGAAGAGTATGAGTATTCAACATTTCCGTGTC
GCCCTTATTCCCTTTTTTGCGGCATTTTGCCTTCCTGTTTTTGCTCACCCAGAAACGCTGGTGAAAGTAA
AAGATGCTGAAGATCAGTTGGGTGCACGAGTGGGTTACATCGAACTGGATCTCAACAGCGGTAAGATCCT
TGAGAGTTTTCGCCCCGAAGAACGTTTTCCAATGATGAGCACTTTTAAAGTTCTGCTATGTGGCGCGGTA
TTATCCCGTATTGACGCCGGGCAAGAGCAACTCGGTCGCCGCATACACTATTCTCAGAATGACTTGGTTG
AGTACTCACCAGTCACAGAAAAGCATCTTACGGATGGCATGACAGTAAGAGAATTATGCAGTGCTGCCAT
AACCATGAGTGATAACACTGCGGCCAACTTACTTCTGACAACGATCGGAGGACCGAAGGAGCTAACCGCT
TTTTTGCACAACATGGGGGATCATGTAACTCGCCTTGATCGTTGGGAACCGGAGCTGAATGAAGCCATAC
CAAACGACGAGCGTGACACCACGATGCCTGTAGCAATGGCAACAACGTTGCGCAAACTATTAACTGGCGA
ACTACTTACTCTAGCTTCCCGGCAACAATTAATAGACTGGATGGAGGCGGATAAAGTTGCAGGACCACTT
CTGCGCTCGGCCCTTCCGGCTGGCTGGTTTATTGCTGATAAATCTGGAGCCGGTGAGCGTGGGTCTCGCG
GTATCATTGCAGCACTGGGGCCAGATGGTAAGCCCTCCCGTATCGTAGTTATCTACACGACGGGGAGTCA
GGCAACTATGGATGAACGAAATAGACAGATCGCTGAGATAGGTGCCTCACTGATTAAGCATTGGTAACTG
TCAGACCAAGTTTACTCATATATACTTTAGATTGATTTAAAACTTCATTTTTAATTTAAAAGGATCTAGG
TGAAGATCCTTTTTGATAATCTCATGACCAAAATCCCTTAACGTGAGTTTTCGTTCCACTGAGCGTCAGA
CCCCGTAGAAAAGATCAAAGGATCTTCTTGAGATCCTTTTTTTCTGCGCGTAATCTGCTGCTTGCAAACA
AAAAAACCACCGCTACCAGCGGTGGTTTGTTTGCCGGATCAAGAGCTACCAACTCTTTTTCCGAAGGTAA
CTGGCTTCAGCAGAGCGCAGATACCAAATACTGTTCTTCTAGTGTAGCCGTAGTTAGGCCACCACTTCAA
GAACTCTGTAGCACCGCCTACATACCTCGCTCTGCTAATCCTGTTACCAGTGGCTGCTGCCAGTGGCGAT
AAGTCGTGTCTTACCGGGTTGGACTCAAGACGATAGTTACCGGATAAGGCGCAGCGGTCGGGCTGAACGG
GGGGTTCGTGCACACAGCCCAGCTTGGAGCGAACGACCTACACCGAACTGAGATACCTACAGCGTGAGCT
ATGAGAAAGCGCCACGCTTCCCGAAGGGAGAAAGGCGGACAGGTATCCGGTAAGCGGCAGGGTCGGAACA
GGAGAGCGCACGAGGGAGCTTCCAGGGGGAAACGCCTGGTATCTTTATAGTCCTGTCGGGTTTCGCCACC
TCTGACTTGAGCGTCGATTTTTGTGATGCTCGTCAGGGGGGCGGAGCCTATGGAAAAACGCCAGCAACGC
GGCCTTTTTACGGTTCCTGGCCTTTTGCTGGCCTTTTGCTCACATGTTCTTTCCTGCGTTATCCCCTGAT
TCTGTGGATAACCGTATTACCGCCTTTGAGTGAGCTGATACCGCTCGCCGCAGCCGAACGACCGAGCGCA
GCGAGTCAGTGAGCGAGGAAGCGGAAGAGCGCCCAATACGCAAACCGCCTCTCCCCGCGCGTTGGCCGAT
TCATTAATGCAGCTGGCACGACAGGTTTCCCGACTGGAAAGCGGGCAGTGAGCGCAACGCAATTAATGTG
AGTTAGCTCACTCATTAGGCACCCCAGGCTTTACACTTTATGCTTCCGGCTCGTATGTTGTGTGGAATTG
TGAGCGGATAACAATTTCACACAGGAAACAGCTATGACCATGATTACGCCAAGCGCGCAATTAACCCTCA
CTAAAGGGAACAAAAGCTGGAGCTGCAAGC
