>Addgene plasmid #142755 | TFORF1210 | depositor partial sequence | sequence record 280403 | Insert
ACCGCCACCATGATGGCTGCAAAAGTGGTTCCTATGCCCCCAAAGCCAAAGCAGTCCTTTATACTGAGAG
TTCCGCCAGACTCCAAGCTGGGCCAAGACCTACTTCGAGATGCCACTAACGGGCCCAAGACCATCCACCA
GCTAGTGCTGGAGCACTTCCTCACCTTCTTGCCCAAGCCAAGCCTGGTCCAGCCCAGTCAGAAAGTCAAG
GAGACCTTGGTTATTATGAAAGATGTGAGCTCAAGCCTTCAGAACAGAGTGCATCCTCGTCCCTTGGTGA
AGCTTCTGCCCAAAGGAGTCCAAAAGGAACAAGAGACAGTGTCTCTGTATTTGAAAGCTAACCCTGAGCT
GGTGGTCTTTGAGGATTTGAATGTATTTCACTGCCAGGAAGAATGTGTGAGCTTGGATCCTACTCAACAA
CTCACGTCAGAGAAGGAAGATGACAGCAGTGTCGGGGAAATGATGTTACTGGCAGTCAATGGCAGTAATC
CTGAAGGTGAAGATCCTGAGAGGGAACCTGTAGAAAATGAAGATTATAGAGAAAAGTCTTCAGATGATGA
TGAAATGGATTCTTCCTTGGTCTCTCAGCAGCCTCCCGATAACCAGGAAAAGGAACGACTAAATACATCC
ATTCCACAAAAAAGGAAAATGAGAAATCTGTTAGTTACCATTGAGAATGATACTCCTCTAGAGGAACTCT
CAAAATATGTAGACATCAGTATTATTGCCCTTACTCGAAATCGGAGGACAAGGAGATGGTACACTTGTCC
ACTGTGTGGGAAACAGTTTAATGAAAGTTCTTACCTCATTTCCCACCAGAGGACCCACACTGGAGAAAAA
CCCTATGACTGTAATCACTGTGGGAAAAGCTTCAATCATAAAACAAACCTCAATAAACATGAGCGAATTC
ATACAGGAGAGAAACCTTATTCCTGTTCTCAGTGTGGAAAAAACTTCCGTCAGAATTCTCATCGGAGTCG
TCATGAAGGAATCCATATAAGGGAGAAGATATTTAAGTGTCCAGAATGTGGGAAAACCTTCCCAAAGAAT
GAGGAGTTTGTGCTTCATCTGCAGAGTCATGAGGCTGAGAGACCATATGGTTGCAAAAAATGTGGGAGAA
GATTTGGTCGGCTGTCAAACTGTACCCGGCATGAGAAAACCCACTCAGCCTGTAAGACCCGAAAGCAGAA
GTAGTAATGAACTAGTCCGTAACTTGAAAGTATTTCGATTTCTTGGCTTTATATATCTTGTGGAAAGGAC
GATCGCAGTTTCTGGTGTCTCGAATG
