>Addgene plasmid #142755 | TFORF1210 | depositor partial sequence | sequence record 280404 | Barcode
TCGCAGTTTCTGGTGTCTCGAATG
